Addgene plasmid #42741: TAL3278
Depositing lab: Keith Joung. Depositing organization: Massachusetts General Hospital. Publication: Targeted gene disruption in somatic zebrafish cells using engineered TALENs. Sander JD, Cade L, Khayter C, Reyon D, Peterson RT, Joung JK, Yeh JR. Nat Biotechnol. 2011 Aug 5;29(8):697-8. doi: 10.1038/nbt.1934. PubMed 21822241.
Backbone
  Vector backbone: JDS74
  Backbone manufacturer: Addgene plasmid #32288
  Backbone size w/o insert (bp): 6447
  Vector type: Mammalian Expression ; T7
Growth in bacteria
  Bacterial resistance: Ampicillin, 100 μg/mL
  Growth temperature: 37°C
  Growth strain: XL1 Blue
  Copy number: High Copy
Gene/Insert
  Gene/Insert name: ZebrafishCommunity-hif1al-site1-left (alt name: hif1al)
  Species: D. rerio (zebrafish)
  Insert size (bp): 1640
  Entrez Gene: hif1al (a.k.a. Hif-3alpha, zgc:63965)
  Promoter: CMV
  Tag / fusion protein: 3X Flag (N terminal on backbone); WT FOKI (C terminal on backbone)
  Cloning method: Restriction Enzyme; 5′ cloning site N/A (destroyed during cloning); 3′ cloning site N/A (destroyed during cloning)
  Sequencing primers: 5′ CMV-F; 3′ BGH-rev
Terms and licenses: Academic/Nonprofit Terms; Industry Terms: Not Available to Industry
Depositor comments: Target binding site: TGTTTCAGCAGAGCCCCG It is strongly recommended that users perform a diagnostic digest to verify this plasmid prior to use. For example, a double digest of the plasmid with BamHI and KpnI should result in two bands at 2.3kb and 5.8kb.
How to cite: TAL3278 was a gift from Keith Joung (Addgene plasmid # 42741 ; http://n2t.net/addgene:42741 ; RRID:Addgene_42741)
