[The description below was written by a language model from this plasmid's Addgene catalogue record and the feature table of its GenBank file.]
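Description:
TAL3278 is a TALEN expression plasmid built on the JDS74 backbone, a high-copy, ampicillin-selected vector catalogued as a mammalian expression and T7 vector. The insert, about 1.6 kb in a backbone of roughly 6.4 kb, is an engineered TAL effector repeat array designated ZebrafishCommunity-hif1al-site1-left. It is designed to recognise an 18-nucleotide binding site in the zebrafish hif1al gene (also known as Hif-3alpha). The array was cloned by restriction enzyme methods that destroyed both junction sites. This places it in frame between elements supplied by the backbone: an N-terminal 3X Flag tag and a C-terminal wild-type FokI nuclease domain.

Expression in cells is driven by the CMV promoter. The T7 designation implies that a T7 promoter is available for in vitro transcription of mRNA, a common route for delivering nucleases into zebrafish embryos, although the record does not describe that element in detail. The use of a BGH reverse sequencing primer suggests a BGH polyadenylation region downstream of the coding sequence. Because FokI cleaves DNA only as a dimer, this "left" monomer is meant to be paired with a matching "right" TALEN that binds the opposite strand across a spacer. Together they produce a double-strand break whose error-prone repair yields indel mutations, consistent with the associated work on targeted gene disruption in somatic zebrafish cells.

The sequence record held for this plasmid is an 897 bp partial read with no annotated features, so it does not independently confirm any of the elements above. The depositor recommends verifying the plasmid by diagnostic digest before use.
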