LOCUS       Exported 897 bp ds-DNA linear SYN 03-SEP-2021
DEFINITION  synthetic linear DNA
ACCESSION   .
VERSION     .
KEYWORDS    TAL3278
SOURCE      synthetic DNA construct
  ORGANISM  synthetic DNA construct
REFERENCE   1 (bases 1 to 897)
  AUTHORS   Sander JD, Cade L, Khayter C, Reyon D, Peterson RT, Joung JK, Yeh JR
  TITLE     Targeted gene disruption in somatic zebrafish cells using engineered
            TALENs.
  JOURNAL   Nat Biotechnol. 2011 Aug 5;29(8):697-8. doi: 10.1038/nbt.1934.
  PUBMED    21822241
REFERENCE   2 (bases 1 to 897)
  AUTHORS   .
  TITLE     Direct Submission
  JOURNAL   Exported Sep 3, 2021 from SnapGene Server 1.1.58
            http://www.snapgene.com
FEATURES             Location/Qualifiers
     source          1..897
                     /organism="synthetic DNA construct"
                     /mol_type="other DNA"
ORIGIN
        1 ctgactgtgg cgggtgagct tagggggcct ccgctccagc tcgacaccgg gcagctgctg
       61 aagatcgcga agagaggggg agtaacagcg gtagaggcag tgcacgcctg gcgcaatgcg
      121 ctcaccgggg cccccttgaa cctgacccca gaccaggtag tcgcaatcgc gaacaataat
      181 gggggaaagc aagccctgga aaccgtgcaa aggttgttgc cggtcctttg tcaagaccac
      241 ggccttacac cggagcaagt cgtggccatt gcaagcaatg ggggtggcaa acaggctctt
      301 gagacggttc agagacttct cccagttctc tgtcaagccc acgggctgac tcccgatcaa
      361 gttgtagcga ttgcgtccaa cggtggaggg aaacaagcat tggagactgt ccaacggctc
      421 cttcccgtgt tgtgtcaagc ccacggtttg acgcctgcac aagtggtcgc catcgcctcg
      481 aatggcggcg gtaagcaggc gctggaaaca gtacagcgcc tgctgcctgt actgtgccag
      541 gatcatggac tgaccccaga ccaggtagtc gcaatcgcgt cacatgacgg gggaaagcaa
      601 gccctggaaa ccgtgcaaag gttgttgccg gtcctttgtc aagaccacgg ccttacaccg
      661 gagcaagtcg tggccattgc aagcaacatc ggtggcaaac aggctcttga gacggttcag
      721 agacttctcc cagttctctg tcaagcccac gggctgactc ccgatcaagt tgtagcgatt
      781 gcgaataaca atggagggaa acaagcattg gagactgtcc aacggctcct tcccgtgttg
      841 tgtcaagccc acggtttgac gcctgcacaa gtggtcgcca tcgccagcca tgatggc
//
