>Addgene plasmid #42741 | TAL3278 | depositor partial sequence | sequence record 57861 | TAL3278 sequence 2430 bps
TCTAGAGCTAGCACCATGGACTACAAAGACCATGACGGTGATTATAAAGATCATGACATCGATTACAAGG
ATGACGATGACAAGATGGCCCCCAAGAAGAAGAGGAAGGTGGGCATTCACCGCGGGGTACCTATGGTGGA
CTTGAGGACACTCGGTTATTCGCAACAGCAACAGGAGAAAATCAAGCCTAAGGTCAGGAGCACCGTCGCG
CAACACCACGAGGCGCTTGTGGGGCATGGCTTCACTCATGCGCATATTGTCGCGCTTTCACAGCACCCTG
CGGCGCTTGGGACGGTGGCTGTCAAATACCAAGATATGATTGCGGCCCTGCCCGAAGCCACGCACGAGGC
AATTGTAGGGGTCGGTAAACAGTGGTCGGGAGCGCGAGCACTTGAGGCGCTGCTGACTGTGGCGGGTGAG
CTTAGGGGGCCTCCGCTCCAGCTCGACACCGGGCAGCTGCTGAAGATCGCGAAGAGAGGGGGAGTAACAG
CGGTAGAGGCAGTGCACGCCTGGCGCAATGCGCTCACCGGGGCCCCCTTGAACCTGACCCCAGACCAGGT
AGTCGCAATCGCGAACAATAATGGGGGAAAGCAAGCCCTGGAAACCGTGCAAAGGTTGTTGCCGGTCCTT
TGTCAAGACCACGGCCTTACACCGGAGCAAGTCGTGGCCATTGCAAGCAATGGGGGTGGCAAACAGGCTC
TTGAGACGGTTCAGAGACTTCTCCCAGTTCTCTGTCAAGCCCACGGGCTGACTCCCGATCAAGTTGTAGC
GATTGCGTCCAACGGTGGAGGGAAACAAGCATTGGAGACTGTCCAACGGCTCCTTCCCGTGTTGTGTCAA
GCCCACGGTTTGACGCCTGCACAAGTGGTCGCCATCGCCTCGAATGGCGGCGGTAAGCAGGCGCTGGAAA
CAGTACAGCGCCTGCTGCCTGTACTGTGCCAGGATCATGGACTGACCCCAGACCAGGTAGTCGCAATCGC
GTCACATGACGGGGGAAAGCAAGCCCTGGAAACCGTGCAAAGGTTGTTGCCGGTCCTTTGTCAAGACCAC
GGCCTTACACCGGAGCAAGTCGTGGCCATTGCAAGCAACATCGGTGGCAAACAGGCTCTTGAGACGGTTC
AGAGACTTCTCCCAGTTCTCTGTCAAGCCCACGGGCTGACTCCCGATCAAGTTGTAGCGATTGCGAATAA
CAATGGAGGGAAACAAGCATTGGAGACTGTCCAACGGCTCCTTCCCGTGTTGTGTCAAGCCCACGGTTTG
ACGCCTGCACAAGTGGTCGCCATCGCCAGCCATGATGGCGGTAAGCAGGCGCTGGAAACAGTACAGCGCC
TGCTGCCTGTACTGTGCCAGGATCATGGACTGACCCCAGACCAGGTAGTCGCAATCGCGTCGAACATTGG
GGGAAAGCAAGCCCTGGAAACCGTGCAAAGGTTGTTGCCGGTCCTTTGTCAAGACCACGGCCTTACACCG
GAGCAAGTCGTGGCCATTGCAAATAATAACGGTGGCAAACAGGCTCTTGAGACGGTTCAGAGACTTCTCC
CAGTTCTCTGTCAAGCCCACGGGCTGACTCCCGATCAAGTTGTAGCGATTGCGTCGAACATTGGAGGGAA
ACAAGCATTGGAGACTGTCCAACGGCTCCTTCCCGTGTTGTGTCAAGCCCACGGTTTGACGCCTGCACAA
GTGGTCGCCATCGCCAACAACAACGGCGGTAAGCAGGCGCTGGAAACAGTACAGCGCCTGCTGCCTGTAC
TGTGCCAGGATCATGGACTGACCCCAGACCAGGTAGTCGCAATCGCGTCACATGACGGGGGAAAGCAAGC
CCTGGAAACCGTGCAAAGGTTGTTGCCGGTCCTTTGTCAAGACCACGGCCTTACACCGGAGCAAGTCGTG
GCCATTGCATCCCACGACGGTGGCAAACAGGCTCTTGAGACGGTTCAGAGACTTCTCCCAGTTCTCTGTC
AAGCCCACGGGCTGACTCCCGATCAAGTTGTAGCGATTGCGTCGCATGACGGAGGGAAACAAGCATTGGA
GACTGTCCAACGGCTCCTTCCCGTGTTGTGTCAAGCCCACGGTTTGACGCCTGCACAAGTGGTCGCCATC
GCCAGCCATGATGGCGGTAAGCAGGCGCTGGAAACAGTACAGCGCCTGCTGCCTGTACTGTGCCAGGATC
ATGGACTGACACCCGAACAGGTGGTCGCCATTGCTAATAATAACGGAGGACGGCCAGCCTTGGAGTCCAT
CGTAGCCCAATTGTCCAGGCCCGATCCCGCGTTGGCTGCGTTAACGAATGACCATCTGGTGGCGTTGGCA
TGTCTTGGTGGACGACCCGCGCTCGATGCAGTCAAAAAGGGTCTGCCTCATGCTCCCGCATTGATCAAAA
GAACCAACCGGCGGATTCCCGAGAGAACTTCCCATCGAGTCGCGGGATCC
